>Addgene plasmid #66279 | F2RL3-Tango | depositor partial sequence | sequence record 113171 | empty Tango
GACGGATCGGGAGATCTCCCGATCCCCTATGGTGCACTCTCAGTACAATCTGCTCTGATGCCGCATAGTT
AAGCCAGTATCTGCTCCCTGCTTGTGTGTTGGAGGTCGCTGAGTAGTGCGCGAGCAAAATTTAAGCTACA
ACAAGGCAAGGCTTGACCGACAATTGCATGAAGAATCTGCTTAGGGTTAGGCGTTTTGCGCTGCTTCGCG
ATGTACGGGCCAGATATACGCGTTGACATTGATTATTGACTAGTTATTAATAGTAATCAATTACGGGGTC
ATTAGTTCATAGCCCATATATGGAGTTCCGCGTTACATAACTTACGGTAAATGGCCCGCCTGGCTGACCG
CCCAACGACCCCCGCCCATTGACGTCAATAATGACGTATGTTCCCATAGTAACGCCAATAGGGACTTTCC
ATTGACGTCAATGGGTGGAGTATTTACGGTAAACTGCCCACTTGGCAGTACATCAAGTGTATCATATGCC
AAGTACGCCCCCTATTGACGTCAATGACGGTAAATGGCCCGCCTGGCATTATGCCCAGTACATGACCTTA
TGGGACTTTCCTACTTGGCAGTACATCTACGTATTAGTCATCGCTATTACCATGGTGATGCGGTTTTGGC
AGTACATCAATGGGCGTGGATAGCGGTTTGACTCACGGGGATTTCCAAGTCTCCACCCCATTGACGTCAA
TGGGAGTTTGTTTTGGCACCAAAATCAACGGGACTTTCCAAAATGTCGTAACAACTCCGCCCCATTGACG
CAAATGGGCGGTAGGCGTGTACGGTGGGAGGTCTATATAAGCAGAGCTCTCTGGCTAACTAGAGAACCCA
CTGCTTACTGGCTTATCGAAATTAATACGACTCACTATAGGGAGACCCAAGCTGGCTAGCGTTTAAACTT
AAGCTTGGTACCGAGCTCGGATCCACTAGTCCAGTGTGGTGGAATTCTGCAGATATCCAGCACAGTGGCG
GCCGCGCCACCATGAAGACGATCATCGCCCTGAGCTACATCTTCTGCCTGGTATTCGCCGACTACAAGGA
CGATGATGACGCCAGCATCGATACCGGTGGACGCACCCCACCCAGCCTGGGTCCCCAAGATGAGTCCTGC
ACCACCGCCAGCTCCTCCCTGGCCAAGGACACTTCATCGACCGGTGAGAACCTGTACTTCCAGCTAAGAT
TAGATAAAAGTAAAGTGATTAACAGCGCATTAGAGCTGCTTAATGAGGTCGGAATCGAAGGTTTAACAAC
CCGTAAACTCGCCCAGAAGCTAGGTGTAGAGCAGCCTACATTGTATTGGCATGTAAAAAATAAGCGGGCT
TTGCTCGACGCCTTAGCCATTGAGATGTTAGATAGGCACCATACTCACTTTTGCCCTTTAGAAGGGGAAA
GCTGGCAAGATTTTTTACGTAATAACGCTAAAAGTTTTAGATGTGCTTTACTAAGTCATCGCGATGGAGC
AAAAGTACATTTAGGTACACGGCCTACAGAAAAACAGTATGAAACTCTCGAAAATCAATTAGCCTTTTTA
TGCCAACAAGGTTTTTCACTAGAGAATGCATTATATGCACTCAGCGCTGTGGGGCATTTTACTTTAGGTT
GCGTATTGGAAGATCAAGAGCATCAAGTCGCTAAAGAAGAAAGGGAAACACCTACTACTGATAGTATGCC
GCCATTATTACGACAAGCTATCGAATTATTTGATCACCAAGGTGCAGAGCCAGCCTTCTTATTCGGCCTT
GAATTGATCATATGCGGATTAGAAAAACAACTTAAATGTGAAAGTGGGTCCGCGTACAGCCGCGCGCGTA
CGAAAAACAATTACGGGTCTACCATCGAGGGCCTGCTCGATCTCCCGGACGACGACGCCCCCGAAGAGGC
GGGGCTGGCGGCTCCGCGCCTGTCCTTTCTCCCCGCGGGACACACGCGCAGACTGTCGACGGCCCCCCCG
ACCGATGTCAGCCTGGGGGACGAGCTCCACTTAGACGGCGAGGACGTGGCGATGGCGCATGCCGACGCGC
TAGACGATTTCGATCTGGACATGTTGGGGGACGGGGATTCCCCGGGTCCGGGATTTACCCCCCACGACTC
CGCCCCCTACGGCGCTCTGGATATGGCCGACTTCGAGTTTGAGCAGATGTTTACCGATGCCCTTGGAATT
GACGAGTACGGTGGGTAGCTCGAGTCTAGAGGGCCCGTTTAAACCCGCTGATCAGCCTCGACTGTGCCTT
CTAGTTGCCAGCCATCTGTTGTTTGCCCCTCCCCCGTGCCTTCCTTGACCCTGGAAGGTGCCACTCCCAC
TGTCCTTTCCTAATAAAATGAGGAAATTGCATCGCATTGTCTGAGTAGGTGTCATTCTATTCTGGGGGGT
GGGGTGGGGCAGGACAGCAAGGGGGAGGATTGGGAAGACAATAGCAGGCATGCTGGGGATGCGGTGGGCT
CTATGGCTTCTGAGGCGGAAAGAACCAGCTGGGGCTCTAGGGGGTATCCCC
[124 nt withheld, positions 2502-2625]
C
[91 nt withheld, positions 2627-2717]
A
[49 nt withheld, positions 2719-2767]
CCTTTGACGTTGGAGTCCACGTTCTTT
[37 nt withheld, positions 2795-2831]
ACCCTATCTCGGTCTATTCTTTTGATTTATAAGGGATTTTGCCGATTTCGGCCTATTGGTTAAAAAATGA
GCTGATTTAACAAAAATTTAACGCGAATTAATTCTGTGGAATGTGTGTCAGTTAGGGTGTGGAAAGTCCC
CAGGCTCCCCAGCAGGCAGAAGTATGCAAAGCATGCATCTCAATTAGTCAGCAACCAGGTGTGGAAAGTC
CCCAGGCTCCCCAGCAGGCAGAAGTATGCAAAGCATGCATCTCAATTAGTCAGCAACCATAGTCCCGCCC
CTAACTCCGCCCATCCCGCCCCTAACTCCGCCCAGTTCCGCCCATTCTCCGCCCCATGGCTGACTAATTT
TTTTTATTTATGCAGAGGCCGAGGCCGCCTCTGCCTCTGAGCTATTCCAGAAGTAGTGAGGAGGCTTTTT
TGGAGGCCTAGGCTTTTGCAAAAAGCTCCCGGGAGCTTGTATATCCATTTTCGGATCTGATCAAGAGACA
GGATGAGGATCGTTTCGCATGATTGAACAAGATGGATTGCACGCAGGTTCTCCGGCCGCTTGGGTGGAGA
GGCTATTCGGCTATGACTGGGCACAACAGACAATCGGCTGCTCTGATGCCGCCGTGTTCCGGCTGTCAGC
GCAGGGGCGCCCGGTTCTTTTTGTCAAGACCGACCTGTCCGGTGCCCTGAATGAACTGCAGGACGAGGCA
GCGCGGCTATCGTGGCTGGCCACGACGGGCGTTCCTTGCGCAGCTGTGCTCGACGTTGTCACTGAAGCGG
GAAGGGACTGGCTGCTATTGGGCGAAGTGCCGGGGCAGGATCTCCTGTCATCTCACCTTGCTCCTGCCGA
GAAAGTATCCATCATGGCTGATGCAATGCGGCGGCTGCATACGCTTGATCCGGCTACCTGCCCATTCGAC
CACCAAGCGAAACATCGCATCGAGCGAGCACGTACTCGGATGGAAGCCGGTCTTGTCGATCAGGATGATC
TGGACGAAGAGCATCAGGGGCTCGCGCCAGCCGAACTGTTCGCCAGGCTCAAGGCGCGCATGCCCGACGG
CGAGGATCTCGTCGTGACCCATGGCGATGCCTGCTTGCCGAATATCATGGTGGAAAATGGCCGCTTTTCT
GGATTCATCGACTGTGGCCGGCTGGGTGTGGCGGACCGCTATCAGGACATAGCGTTGGCTACCCGTGATA
TTGCTGAAGAGCTTGGCGGCGAATGGGCTGACCGCTTCCTCGTGCTTTACGGTATCGCCGCTCCCGATTC
GCAGCGCATCGCCTTCTATCGCCTTCTTGACGAGTTCTTCTGAGCGGGACTCTGGGGTTCGAAATGACCG
ACCAAGCGACGCCCAACCTGCCATCACGAGATTTCGATTCCACCGCCGCCTTCTATGAAAGGTTGGGCTT
CGGAATCGTTTTCCGGGACGCCGGCTGGATGATCCTCCAGCGCGGGGATCTCATGCTGGAGTTCTTCGCC
CACCCCAACTTGTTTATTGCAGCTTATAATGGTTACAAATAAAGCAATAGCATCACAAATTTCACAAATA
AAGCATTTTTTTCACTGCATTCTAGTTGTGGTTTGTCCAAACTCATCAATGTATCTTATCATGTCTGTAT
ACCGTCGACCTCTAGCTAGAGCTTGGCGTAATCATGGTCATAGCTGTTTCCTGTGTGAAATTGTTATCCG
CTCACAATTCCACACAACATACGAGCCGGAAGCATAAAGTGTAAAGCCTGGGGTGCCTAATGAGTGAGCT
AACTCACATTAATTGCGTTGCGCTCACTGCCCGCTTTCCAGTCGGGAAACCTGTCGTGCCAGCTGCATTA
ATGAATCGGCCAACGCGCGGGGAGAGGCGGTTTGCGTATTGGGCGCTCTTCCGCTTCCTCGCTCACTGAC
TCGCTGCGCTCGGTCGTTCGGCTGCGGCGAGCGGTATCAGCTCACTCAAAGGCGGTAATACGGTTATCCA
CAGAATCAGGGGATAACGCAGGAAAGAACATGTGAGCAAAAGGCCAGCAAAAGGCCAGGAACCGTAAAAA
GGCCGCGTTGCTGGCGTTTTTCCATAGGCTCCGCCCCCCTGACGAGCATCACAAAAATCGACGCTCAAGT
CAGAGGTGGCGAAACCCGACAGGACTATAAAGATACCAGGCGTTTCCCCCTGGAAGCTCCCTCGTGCGCT
CTCCTGTTCCGACCCTGCCGCTTACCGGATACCTGTCCGCCTTTCTCCCTTCGGGAAGCGTGGCGCTTTC
TCATAGCTCACGCTGTAGGTATCTCAGTTCGGTGTAGGTCGTTCGCTCCAAGCTGGGCTGTGTGCACGAA
CCCCCCGTTCAGCCCGACCGCTGCGCCTTATCCGGTAACTATCGTCTTGAGTCCAACCCGGTAAGACACG
ACTTATCGCCACTGGCAGCAGCCACTGGTAACAGGATTAGCAGAGCGAGGTATGTAGGCGGTGCTACAGA
GTTCTTGAAGTGGTGGCCTAACTACGGCTACACTAGAAGAACAGTATTTGGTATCTGCGCTCTGCTGAAG
CCAGTTACCTTCGGAAAAAGAGTTGGTAGCTCTTGATCCGGCAAACAAACCACCGCTGGTAGCGGTTTTT
TTGTTTGCAAGCAGCAGATTACGCGCAGAAAAAAAGGATCTCAAGAAGATCCTTTGATCTTTTCTACGGG
GTCTGACGCTCAGTGGAACGAAAACTCACGTTAAGGGATTTTGGTCATGAGATTATCAAAAAGGATCTTC
ACCTAGATCCTTTTAAATTAAAAATGAAGTTTTAAATCAATCTAAAGTATATATGAGTAAACTTGGTCTG
ACAGTTACCAATGCTTAATCAGTGAGGCACCTATCTCAGCGATCTGTCTATTTCGTTCATCCATAGTTGC
CTGACTCCCCGTCGTGTAGATAACTACGATACGGGAGGGCTTACCATCTGGCCCCAGTGCTGCAATGATA
CCGCGAGACCCACGCTCACCGGCTCCAGATTTATCAGCAATAAACCAGCCAGCCGGAAGGGCCGAGCGCA
GAAGTGGTCCTGCAACTTTATCCGCCTCCATCCAGTCTATTAATTGTTGCCGGGAAGCTAGAGTAAGTAG
TTCGCCAGTTAATAGTTTGCGCAACGTTGTTGCCATTGCTACAGGCATCGTGGTGTCACGCTCGTCGTTT
GGTATGGCTTCATTCAGCTCCGGTTCCCAACGATCAAGGCGAGTTACATGATCCCCCATGTTGTGCAAAA
AAGCGGTTAGCTCCTTCGGTCCTCCGATCGTTGTCAGAAGTAAGTTGGCCGCAGTGTTATCACTCATGGT
TATGGCAGCACTGCATAATTCTCTTACTGTCATGCCATCCGTAAGATGCTTTTCTGTGACTGGTGAGTAC
TCAACCAAGTCATTCTGAGAATAGTGTATGCGGCGACCGAGTTGCTCTTGCCCGGCGTCAATACGGGATA
ATACCGCGCCACATAGCAGAACTTTAAAAGTGCTCATCATTGGAAAACGTTCTTCGGGGCGAAAACTCTC
AAGGATCTTACCGCTGTTGAGATCCAGTTCGATGTAACCCACTCGTGCACCCAACTGATCTTCAGCATCT
TTTACTTTCACCAGCGTTTCTGGGTGAGCAAAAACAGGAAGGCAAAATGCCGCAAAAAAGGGAATAAGGG
CGACACGGAAATGTTGAATACTCATACTCTTCCTTTTTCAATATTATTGAAGCATTTATCAGGGTTATTG
TCTCATGAGCGGATACATATTTGAATGTATTTAGAAAAATAAACAAATAGGGGTTCCGCGCACATTTCCC
CGAAAAGTGCCACCTGACGTC
