>Addgene plasmid #66279 | F2RL3-Tango | depositor partial sequence | sequence record 113172 | F2RL3
ATGTGGGGACGGCTTCTGCTGTGGCCTCTTGTGCTGGGTTTTTCCCTTAGCGGAGGCACACAGACTCCAT
CTGTGTATGACGAAAGCGGAAGCACGGGAGGCGGTGACGACTCTACTCCCAGCATACTTCCCGCCCCGAG
GGGCTATCCCGGTCAAGTCTGTGCAAATGATAGCGATACTCTGGAGTTGCCAGACAGCAGTAGAGCACTG
CTGCTGGGGTGGGTGCCTACCAGACTCGTGCCAGCCCTCTACGGTTTGGTGCTTGTTGTGGGCCTGCCCG
CCAACGGTCTGGCTCTGTGGGTTCTGGCTACCCAGGCCCCACGGCTCCCCTCTACGATGCTTCTTATGAA
CCTGGCCGCCGCCGACCTCCTCTTGGCACTCGCCCTGCCTCCACGCATTGCCTACCATCTTCGGGGGCAG
CGGTGGCCATTCGGAGAGGCCGCCTGTAGGCTCGCCACTGCCGCTTTGTACGGGCACATGTACGGGTCAG
TGCTCCTTCTGGCCGCGGTGAGCTTGGATAGATACCTGGCATTGGTCCATCCGCTGAGAGCCCGGGCTCT
TAGAGGCAGGCGCCTGGCACTGGGTTTGTGCATGGCTGCCTGGCTGATGGCCGCTGCCCTCGCACTCCCA
CTCACTCTGCAGAGACAGACTTTTCGCCTGGCTCGCTCCGACAGAGTGCTGTGCCACGACGCACTGCCTC
TCGACGCGCAGGCTTCACACTGGCAGCCCGCATTTACTTGCTTGGCTCTGTTGGGATGCTTTCTGCCTCT
CCTGGCGATGCTGCTCTGTTATGGGGCCACATTGCACACTTTGGCTGCCTCAGGTAGGCGATACGGACAC
GCCCTTAGACTGACTGCAGTAGTACTGGCGAGCGCAGTGGCCTTCTTCGTTCCGAGCAACCTCCTCCTGC
TCCTGCATTATAGCGACCCTTCCCCCTCAGCCTGGGGTAACCTGTATGGCGCCTATGTGCCCAGCTTGGC
CCTGAGCACCTTGAATTCCTGCGTGGATCCTTTTATTTACTACTATGTAAGCGCCGAGTTCAGAGATAAG
GTCCGAGCCGGCCTCTTTCAGAGAAGTCCAGGGGACACTGTTGCCTCCAAAGCCAGCGCCGAGGGGGGCA
GCCGGGGTATGGGGACCCACTCTTCACTGCTGCAA
