>Addgene plasmid #66279 | F2RL3-Tango | addgene partial sequence | sequence record 117641 | CMV-F 5'-CGCAAATGGGCGGTAGGCGTG-3'
TCTCTGGCTAACTAGAGAACCCACTGCTTACTGGCTTATCGAAATTAATACGACTCACTATAGGGAGACC
CAAGCTGGCTAGCGTTTAAACTTAAGCTTGGTACCGAGCTCGGATCCACTAGTCCAGTGTGGTGGAATTC
TGCAGATATCCAGCACAGTGGCGGCCGCGCCACCATGAAGACGATCATCGCCCTGAGCTACATCTTCTGC
CTGGTATTCGCCGACTACAAGGACGATGATGACGCCAGCATCGATATGTGGGGACGGCTTCTGCTGTGGC
CTCTTGTGCTGGGTTTTTCCCTTAGCGGAGGCACACAGACTCCATCTGTGTATGACGAAAGCGGAAGCAC
GGGAGGCGGTGACGACTCTACTCCCAGCATACTTCCCGCCCCGAGGGGCTATCCCGGTCAAGTCTGTGCA
AATGATAGCGATACTCTGGAGTTGCCAGACAGCAGTAGAGCACTGCTGCTGGGGTGGGTGCCTACCAGAC
TCGTGCCAGCCCTCTACGGTTTGGTGCTTGTTGTGGGCCTGCCCGCCAACGGTCTGGCTCTGTGGGTTCT
GGCTACCCAGGCCCCACGGCTCCCCTCTACGATGCTTCTTATGAACCTGGCCGCCGCCGACCTCCTCTTG
GCACTCGCCCTGCCTCCACGCATTGCCTACCATCTTCGGGGGCAGCGGTGGCCATTCGGAGAGGCCGCCT
GTAGGCTCGCCACTGCCGCTTTGTACGGGCACATGTACGGGTCAGTGCTCCTTCTGGCCGCGGTGAGCTT
GGATAGATACCTGGCATTGGTCCATCCGCTGAGAGCCCGGGCTCTTAGAGGCAGGCGCCTGGCACTGGGT
TTGTGCATGGCTGCCTGGCTGATGGCCGCTGCCCTCGCACTCCCACTCACTCTGCAGAGACAGACTTTTC
GCCTGGCTCGCTCCGACAGAGTGCTGTGCCACGACGCACTGCCTCTCGACGCGCAGGCTTCACACTGGCA
GCCCGCATTTACTTGCTTGGCTCTGT
