>Addgene plasmid #66279 | F2RL3-Tango | addgene partial sequence | sequence record 118079 | Tet-R 5'-GGCGAGTTTACGGGTTGTTA-3'
CTCTAATGCGCTGTTAATCACTTTACTTTTATCTAATCTTAGCTGGAAGTACAGGTTCTCACCGGTCGAT
GAAGTGTCCTTGGCCAGGGAGGAGCTGGCGGTGGTGCAGGACTCATCTTGGGGACCCAGGCTGGGTGGGG
TGCGTCCACCGGTATCGATTTGCAGCAGTGAAGAGTGGGTCCCCATACCCCGGCTGCCCCCCTCGGCGCT
GGCTTTGGAGGCAACAGTGTCCCCTGGACTTCTCTGAAAGAGGCCGGCTCGGACCTTATCTCTGAACTCG
GCGCTTACATAGTAGTAAATAAAAGGATCCACGCAGGAATTCAAGGTGCTCAGGGCCAAGCTGGGCACAT
AGGCGCCATACAGGTTACCCCAGGCTGAGGGGGAAGGGTCGCTATAATGCAGGAGCAGGAGGAGGTTGCT
CGGAACGAAGAAGGCCACTGCGCTCGCCAGTACTACTGCAGTCAGTCTAAGGGCGTGTCCGTATCGCCTA
CCTGAGGCAGCCAAAGTGTGCAATGTGGCCCCATAACAGAGCAGCATCGCCAGGAGAGGCAGAAAGCATC
CCAACAGAGCCAAGCAAGTAAATGCGGGCTGCCAGTGTGAAGCCTGCGCGTCGAGAGGCAGTGCGTCGTG
GCACAGCACTCTGTCGGAGCGAGCCAGGCGAAAAGTCTGTCTCTGCAGAGTGAGTGGGAGTGCGAGGGCA
GCGGCCATCAGCCAGGCAGCCATGCACAAACCCAGTGCCAGGCGCCTGCCTCTAAGAGCCCGGGCTCTCA
GCGGATGGACCAATGCCAGGTATCTATCCAAGCTCACCGCGGCCAGAAGGAGCACTGACCCGTACATGTG
CCCGTACAAAGCGGCAGTGGCGAGCCTACAGGCGGCCTCTCCGAATGGCCACCGCTGCCCCCGAAGATGG
TAGGCAATGCGTGGAGGCAGGGCGAGTGCCAAGAGGAGGTCGGCGGCGGCCAGGTTCATAAGAA
