[The description below was written by a language model from this plasmid's Addgene catalogue record.]
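Description:
F2RL3-Tango is a mammalian expression plasmid from the PRESTO-Tango collection, built on an "empty Tango" backbone of about 6.6 kb that was itself derived from pcDNA3.1(+). It is propagated in E. coli as a high-copy plasmid under ampicillin selection, and it carries a neomycin resistance marker so that transfected mammalian cells can be selected with G418.

The insert is the human F2RL3 gene (also known as PAR4, a protease-activated G protein-coupled receptor), roughly 1.16 kb, cloned by restriction digestion with NotI at the 5′ end. It is expressed from the CMV promoter, and the backbone adds an N-terminal FLAG tag, which can be used to detect the receptor. The depositor's comments indicate that a tTA (tetracycline transactivator) sequence lies downstream of the receptor, consistent with the Tango design, in which the GPCR is fused at its C terminus to a transcription factor. The catalogue entry does not itemise the other elements of the Tango module. The comments also note that the nominal XhoI site 3′ of tTA is replaced by an XbaI site in most vectors of the series, so which of the two is present in this plasmid is uncertain.

The stated use is parallel receptorome expression and screening via transcriptional output: receptor activation leads to arrestin translocation, which is converted into transcriptional activation that can be read out with a reporter. This gives a G protein-independent measure of ligand activity. The plasmid was generated within a programme that develops research tools for understudied members of commonly drug-targeted protein families, including non-olfactory GPCRs.
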