Addgene plasmid #66279: F2RL3-Tango
Purpose: Expression of G protein-coupled receptors for PRESTO-Tango: parallel receptorome expression and screening via transcriptional output, with transcriptional activation following arrestin translocation
Depositing lab: Bryan Roth. Depositing organization: University of North Carolina at Chapel Hill. Publication: PRESTO-Tango as an open-source resource for interrogation of the druggable human GPCRome. Kroeze WK, Sassano MF, Huang XP, Lansu K, McCorvy JD, Giguere PM, Sciaky N, Roth BL. Nat Struct Mol Biol. 2015 May;22(5):362-9. doi: 10.1038/nsmb.3014. Epub 2015 Apr 20. PubMed 25895059.
Backbone
  Vector backbone: empty Tango
  Backbone size w/o insert (bp): 6632
  Vector type: Mammalian Expression
  Selectable markers: Neomycin (select with G418)
Growth in bacteria
  Bacterial resistance: Ampicillin, 100 μg/mL
  Growth temperature: 37°C
  Growth strain: DH5alpha
  Copy number: High Copy
Gene/Insert
  Gene/Insert name: F2RL3
  Species: H. sapiens (human)
  Insert size (bp): 1155
  Entrez Gene: F2RL3 (a.k.a. PAR4)
  Promoter: CMV
  Tag / fusion protein: FLAG (N terminal on backbone)
  Cloning method: Restriction Enzyme; 5′ cloning site NotI (not destroyed); 3′ cloning site XhoI (unknown if destroyed)
  Sequencing primers: 5′ CMV-F; 3′ Tet-R
Terms and licenses: Academic/Nonprofit Terms; Industry Terms: Not Available to Industry
Depositor comments: Please note: Most of the PRESTO-Tango vectors do not contain the XhoI cut site downstream of the tTA sequence and instead carry an XbaI site. If you need to perform an XhoI digest we recommend sequencing with a forward primer at the C-terminus of tTA to determine which of the two sites is present. Suggested primer: 5-gagctccacttagacggcgagg-3. Original backbone was pcDNA3.1(+). These plasmids were generated as part of the Illuminating the Druggable Genome (IDG) program sponsored by the NIH Common Fund. The goal of this program is to identify, gather, and distribute information and resources for proteins that currently are not well-studied yet belong to commonly drug-targeted protein families: protein kinases, non-olfactory G-protein coupled receptors (GPCRs), and ion channels. The IDG program is designed to develop fundamental research tools for understudied proteins, elucidate their function, and disseminate the IDG-related resources and data to the greater scientific community.
How to cite: F2RL3-Tango was a gift from Bryan Roth (Addgene plasmid # 66279 ; http://n2t.net/addgene:66279 ; RRID:Addgene_66279)
